>Addgene plasmid #214985 | pcDNA3.1-ccdB-V5 | addgene full sequence | sequence record 440020 | Addgene NGS Result
GACGGATCGGGAGATCTCCCGATCCCCTATGGTGCACTCTCAGTACAATCTGCTCTGATGCCGCATAGTT
AAGCCAGTATCTGCTCCCTGCTTGTGTGTTGGAGGTCGCTGAGTAGTGCGCGAGCAAAATTTAAGCTACA
ACAAGGCAAGGCTTGACCGACAATTGCATGAAGAATCTGCTTAGGGTTAGGCGTTTTGCGCTGCTTCGCG
ATGTACGGGCCAGATATACGCGTTGACATTGATTATTGACTAGTTATTAATAGTAATCAATTACGGGGTC
ATTAGTTCATAGCCCATATATGGAGTTCCGCGTTACATAACTTACGGTAAATGGCCCGCCTGGCTGACCG
CCCAACGACCCCCGCCCATTGACGTCAATAATGACGTATGTTCCCATAGTAACGCCAATAGGGACTTTCC
ATTGACGTCAATGGGTGGAGTATTTACGGTAAACTGCCCACTTGGCAGTACATCAAGTGTATCATATGCC
AAGTACGCCCCCTATTGACGTCAATGACGGTAAATGGCCCGCCTGGCATTATGCCCAGTACATGACCTTA
TGGGACTTTCCTACTTGGCAGTACATCTACGTATTAGTCATCGCTATTACCATGGTGATGCGGTTTTGGC
AGTACATCAATGGGCGTGGATAGCGGTTTGACTCACGGGGATTTCCAAGTCTCCACCCCATTGACGTCAA
TGGGAGTTTGTTTTGGCACCAAAATCAACGGGACTTTCCAAAATGTCGTAACAACTCCGCCCCATTGACG
CAAATGGGCGGTAGGCGTGTACGGTGGGAGGTCTATATAAGCAGAGCTCTCTGGCTAACTAGAGAACCCA
CTGCTTACTGGCTTATCGAAATTAATACGACTCACTATAGGGAGACCCAAGCTGGCTAGCGTTTAAACTT
AAGCTTGGTACCGAGCTCGGATCCACTAGTCCAGTGTGGTGGAATTCTGCAGATATCAACAAGTTTGTAC
AAAAAAGCTGAACGAGAAACGTAAAATGATATAAATATCAATATATTAAATTAGATTTTGCATAAAAAAC
AGACTACATAATACTGTAAAACACAACATATCCAGTCACTATGGCGGCCGCATTAGGCACCCCAGGCTTT
ACACTTTATGCTTCCGGCTCGTATAATGTGTGGATTTTGAGTTAGGATCCGTCGAGATTTTCAGGAGCTA
AGGAAGCTAAAATGGAGAAAAAAATCACTGGATATACCACCGTTGATATATCCCAATGGCATCGTAAAGA
ACATTTTGAGGCATTTCAGTCAGTTGCTCAATGTACCTATAACCAGACCGTTCAGCTGGATATTACGGCC
TTTTTAAAGACCGTAAAGAAAAATAAGCACAAGTTTTATCCGGCCTTTATTCACATTCTTGCCCGCCTGA
TGAATGCTCATCCGGAATTCCGTATGGCAATGAAAGACGGTGAGCTGGTGATATGGGATAGTGTTCACCC
TTGTTACACCGTTTTCCATGAGCAAACTGAAACGTTTTCATCGCTCTGGAGTGAATACCACGACGATTTC
CGGCAGTTTCTACACATATATTCGCAAGATGTGGCGTGTTACGGTGAAAACCTGGCCTATTTCCCTAAAG
GGTTTATTGAGAATATGTTTTTCGTCTCAGCCAATCCCTGGGTGAGTTTCACCAGTTTTGATTTAAACGT
GGCCAATATGGACAACTTCTTCGCCCCCGTTTTCACCATGGGCAAATATTATACGCAAGGCGACAAGGTG
CTGATGCCGCTGGCGATTCAGGTTCATCATGCCGTTTGTGATGGCTTCCATGTCGGCAGAATGCTTAATG
AATTACAACAGTACTGCGATGAGTGGCAGGGCGGGGCGTAAAGATCTGGATCCGGCTTACTAAAAGCCAG
ATAACAGTATGCGTATTTGCGCGCTGATTTTTGCGGTATAAGAATATATACTGATATGTATACCCGAAGT
ATGTCAAAAAGAGGTATGCTATGAAGCAGCGTATTACAGTGACAGTTGACAGCGACAGCTATCAGTTGCT
CAAGGCATATATGATGTCAATATCTCCGGTCTGGTAAGCACAACCATGCAGAATGAAGCCCGTCGTCTGC
GTGCCGAACGCTGGAAAGCGGAAAATCAGGAAGGGATGGCTGAGGTCGCCCGGTTTATTGAAATGAACGG
CTCTTTTGCTGACGAGAACAGGGGCTGGTGAAATGCAGTTTAAGGTTTACACCTATAAAAGAGAGAGCCG
TTATCGTCTGTTTGTGGATGTACAGAGTGATATTATTGACACGCCCGGGCGACGGATGGTGATCCCCCTG
GCCAGTGCACGTCTGCTGTCAGATAAAGTCTCCCGTGAACTTTACCCGGTGGTGCATATCGGGGATGAAA
GCTGGCGCATGATGACCACCGATATGGCCAGTGTGCCGGTCTCCGTTATCGGGGAAGAAGTGGCTGATCT
CAGCCACCGCGAAAATGACATCAAAAACGCCATTAACCTGATGTTCTGGGGAATATAAATGTCAGGCTCC
CTTATACACAGCCAGTCTGCAGGTCGACCATAGTGACTGGATATGTTGTGTTTTACAGTATTATGTAGTC
TGTTTTTTATGCAAAATCTAATTTAATATATTGATATTTATATCATTTTACGTTTCTCGTTCAGCTTTCT
TGTACAAAGTGGTTGGTAAGCCTATCCCTAACCCTCTCCTCGGTCTCGATTCTACATGATAACTCGAGTC
TAGAGGGCCCGTTTAAACCCGCTGATCAGCCTCGACTGTGCCTTCTAGTTGCCAGCCATCTGTTGTTTGC
CCCTCCCCCGTGCCTTCCTTGACCCTGGAAGGTGCCACTCCCACTGTCCTTTCCTAATAAAATGAGGAAA
TTGCATCGCATTGTCTGAGTAGGTGTCATTCTATTCTGGGGGGTGGGGTGGGGCAGGACAGCAAGGGGAA
GACAATAGCAGGCATGCTGGGGATGCGGTGGGCTCTATGGCTTCTGAGGCGGAAAGAACCAGCTGGGGCT
CTAGGGGGTATCCCC
[124 nt withheld, positions 3026-3149]
C
[91 nt withheld, positions 3151-3241]
A
[49 nt withheld, positions 3243-3291]
CCTTTGACGTTGGAGTCCACGTTCTTT
[37 nt withheld, positions 3319-3355]
ACCCTATCTCGGTCTATTCTTTTGATTTATAAGGGATTTTGCCGATTTCGGCCTATTGGTTAAAAAATGA
GCTGATTTAACAAAAATTTAACGCGAATTAATTCTGTGGAATGTGTGTCAGTTAGGGTGTGGAAAGTCCC
CAGGCTCCCCAGCAGGCAGAAGTATGCAAAGCATGCATCTCAATTAGTCAGCAACCAGGTGTGGAAAGTC
CCCAGGCTCCCCAGCAGGCAGAAGTATGCAAAGCATGCATCTCAATTAGTCAGCAACCATAGTCCCGCCC
CTAACTCCGCCCATCCCGCCCCTAACTCCGCCCAGTTCCGCCCATTCTCCGCCCCATGGCTGACTAATTT
TTTTTATTTATGCAGAGGCCGAGGCCGCCTCTGCCTCTGAGCTATTCCAGAAGTAGTGAGGAGGCTTTTT
TGGAGGCCTAGGCTTTTGCAAAAAGCTCCCGGGAGCTTGTATATCCATTTTCGGATCTGATCAGCACGTG
ATGAAAAAGCCTGAACTCACCGCGACGTCTGTCGAGAAGTTTCTGATCGAAAAGTTCGACAGCGTCTCCG
ACCTGATGCAGCTCTCGGAGGGCGAAGAATCTCGTGCTTTCAGCTTCGATGTAGGAGGGCGTGGATATGT
CCTGCGGGTAAATAGCTGCGCCGATGGTTTCTACAAAGATCGTTATGTTTATCGGCACTTTGCATCGGCC
GCGCTCCCGATTCCGGAAGTGCTTGACATTGGGGAATTCAGCGAGAGCCTGACCTATTGCATCTCCCGCC
GTGCACAGGGTGTCACGTTGCAAGACCTGCCTGAAACCGAACTGCCCGCTGTTCTGCAGCCGGTCGCGGA
GGCCATGGATGCGATCGCTGCGGCCGATCTTAGCCAGACGAGCGGGTTCGGCCCATTCGGACCGCAAGGA
ATCGGTCAATACACTACATGGCGTGATTTCATATGCGCGATTGCTGATCCCCATGTGTATCACTGGCAAA
CTGTGATGGACGACACCGTCAGTGCGTCCGTCGCGCAGGCTCTCGATGAGCTGATGCTTTGGGCCGAGGA
CTGCCCCGAAGTCCGGCACCTCGTGCACGCGGATTTCGGCTCCAACAATGTCCTGACGGACAATGGCCGC
ATAACAGCGGTCATTGACTGGAGCGAGGCGATGTTCGGGGATTCCCAATACGAGGTCGCCAACATCTTCT
TCTGGAGGCCGTGGTTGGCTTGTATGGAGCAGCAGACGCGCTACTTCGAGCGGAGGCATCCGGAGCTTGC
AGGATCGCCGCGGCTCCGGGCGTATATGCTCCGCATTGGTCTTGACCAACTCTATCAGAGCTTGGTTGAC
GGCAATTTCGATGATGCAGCTTGGGCGCAGGGTCGATGCGACGCAATCGTCCGATCCGGAGCCGGGACTG
TCGGGCGTACACAAATCGCCCGCAGAAGCGCGGCCGTCTGGACCGATGGCTGTGTAGAAGTACTCGCCGA
TAGTGGAAACCGACGCCCCAGCACTCGTCCGAGGGCAAAGGAATAGCACGTGCTACGAGATTTCGATTCC
ACCGCCGCCTTCTATGAAAGGTTGGGCTTCGGAATCGTTTTCCGGGACGCCGGCTGGATGATCCTCCAGC
GCGGGGATCTCATGCTGGAGTTCTTCGCCCACCCCAACTTGTTTATTGCAGCTTATAATGGTTACAAATA
AAGCAATAGCATCACAAATTTCACAAATAAAGCATTTTTTTCACTGCATTCTAGTTGTGGTTTGTCCAAA
CTCATCAATGTATCTTATCATGTCTGTATACCGTCGACCTCTAGCTAGAGCTTGGCGTAATCATGGTCAT
AGCTGTTTCCTGTGTGAAATTGTTATCCGCTCACAATTCCACACAACATACGAGCCGGAAGCATAAAGTG
TAAAGCCTGGGGTGCCTAATGAGTGAGCTAACTCACATTAATTGCGTTGCGCTCACTGCCCGCTTTCCAG
TCGGGAAACCTGTCGTGCCAGCTGCATTAATGAATCGGCCAACGCGCGGGGAGAGGCGGTTTGCGTATTG
GGCGCTCTTCCGCTTCCTCGCTCACTGACTCGCTGCGCTCGGTCGTTCGGCTGCGGCGAGCGGTATCAGC
TCACTCAAAGGCGGTAATACGGTTATCCACAGAATCAGGGGATAACGCAGGAAAGAACATGTGAGCAAAA
GGCCAGCAAAAGGCCAGGAACCGTAAAAAGGCCGCGTTGCTGGCGTTTTTCCATAGGCTCCGCCCCCCTG
ACGAGCATCACAAAAATCGACGCTCAAGTCAGAGGTGGCGAAACCCGACAGGACTATAAAGATACCAGGC
GTTTCCCCCTGGAAGCTCCCTCGTGCGCTCTCCTGTTCCGACCCTGCCGCTTACCGGATACCTGTCCGCC
TTTCTCCCTTCGGGAAGCGTGGCGCTTTCTCATAGCTCACGCTGTAGGTATCTCAGTTCGGTGTAGGTCG
TTCGCTCCAAGCTGGGCTGTGTGCACGAACCCCCCGTTCAGCCCGACCGCTGCGCCTTATCCGGTAACTA
TCGTCTTGAGTCCAACCCGGTAAGACACGACTTATCGCCACTGGCAGCAGCCACTGGTAACAGGATTAGC
AGAGCGAGGTATGTAGGCGGTGCTACAGAGTTCTTGAAGTGGTGGCCTAACTACGGCTACACTAGAAGAA
CAGTATTTGGTATCTGCGCTCTGCTGAAGCCAGTTACCTTCGGAAAAAGAGTTGGTAGCTCTTGATCCGG
CAAACAAACCACCGCTGGTAGCGGTGGTTTTTTTGTTTGCAAGCAGCAGATTACGCGCAGAAAAAAAGGA
TCTCAAGAAGATCCTTTGATCTTTTCTACGGGGTCTGACGCTCAGTGGAACGAAAACTCACGTTAAGGGA
TTTTGGTCATGAGATTATCAAAAAGGATCTTCACCTAGATCCTTTTAAATTAAAAATGAAGTTTTAAATC
AATCTAAAGTATATATGAGTAAACTTGGTCTGACAGTTACCAATGCTTAATCAGTGAGGCACCTATCTCA
GCGATCTGTCTATTTCGTTCATCCATAGTTGCCTGACTCCCCGTCGTGTAGATAACTACGATACGGGAGG
GCTTACCATCTGGCCCCAGTGCTGCAATGATACCGCGAGACCCACGCTCACCGGCTCCAGATTTATCAGC
AATAAACCAGCCAGCCGGAAGGGCCGAGCGCAGAAGTGGTCCTGCAACTTTATCCGCCTCCATCCAGTCT
ATTAATTGTTGCCGGGAAGCTAGAGTAAGTAGTTCGCCAGTTAATAGTTTGCGCAACGTTGTTGCCATTG
CTACAGGCATCGTGGTGTCACGCTCGTCGTTTGGTATGGCTTCATTCAGCTCCGGTTCCCAACGATCAAG
GCGAGTTACATGATCCCCCATGTTGTGCAAAAAAGCGGTTAGCTCCTTCGGTCCTCCGATCGTTGTCAGA
AGTAAGTTGGCCGCAGTGTTATCACTCATGGTTATGGCAGCACTGCATAATTCTCTTACTGTCATGCCAT
CCGTAAGATGCTTTTCTGTGACTGGTGAGTACTCAACCAAGTCATTCTGAGAATAGTGTATGCGGCGACC
GAGTTGCTCTTGCCCGGCGTCAATACGGGATAATACCGCGCCACATAGCAGAACTTTAAAAGTGCTCATC
ATTGGAAAACGTTCTTCGGGGCGAAAACTCTCAAGGATCTTACCGCTGTTGAGATCCAGTTCGATGTAAC
CCACTCGTGCACCCAACTGATCTTCAGCATCTTTTACTTTCACCAGCGTTTCTGGGTGAGCAAAAACAGG
AAGGCAAAATGCCGCAAAAAAGGGAATAAGGGCGACACGGAAATGTTGAATACTCATACTCTTCCTTTTT
CAATATTATTGAAGCATTTATCAGGGTTATTGTCTCATGAGCGGATACATATTTGAATGTATTTAGAAAA
ATAAACAAATAGGGGTTCCGCGCACATTTCCCCGAAAAGTGCCACCTGACGTC
Features (pLannotate 1.2.2; 27 found; start..end, strand, type, name):
     28..80      -  misc_feature   bom (fragment): basis of mobility region from pBR322
    235..614     +  enhancer       CMV enhancer: human cytomegalovirus immediate early enhancer
    615..818     +  promoter       CMV promoter: human cytomegalovirus (CMV) immediate early promoter
    814..847     +  LTR            5' LTR (truncated) (fragment): truncated 5' long terminal repeat (LTR) from HIV-1
    863..881     +  promoter       T7 promoter: promoter for bacteriophage T7 RNA polymerase
    969..1093    +  protein_bind   attR1: mutant version of attR; recombination site for the Gateway® LR reaction LR Clonase™
   1118..1148    +  promoter       lac UV5 promoter: E. coli lac promoter with an "up" mutation
   1172..1201    +  promoter       cat promoter (fragment): promoter of the E. coli cat gene encoding chloramphenicol acetyltransferase
   1202..1861    +  CDS            CmR: chloramphenicol acetyltransferase; cat; confers resistance to chloramphenicol
   2040..2198    +  CDS            ccdA (fragment): CCDA_ECO57 - Also known as H, letA. Experimental evidence at protein level: Swiss-Prot protein existence level 1. Antitoxin component of a type II toxin-antitoxin (TA) system which inhibits the post-segregational killing (PSK) of plasmid-free cells, also referred to as a plasmid addiction system. Binds to and blocks the activity of CcdB; will also remove bound CcdB protein from the CcdB-GyrA complex by forming a CcdA-CcdB complex, a process termed rejuvenation. Functions as a transcriptional corepressor for the ccdAB operon, repression also requires CcdB (By similarity). From Escherichia coli
   2203..2505    +  CDS            ccdB: CCDB_ECOLI - Also known as G, letB, letD. Experimental evidence at protein level: Swiss-Prot protein existence level 1. Toxic component of a type II toxin-antitoxin (TA) system, functioning in plasmid maintainence. Responsible for the post- segregational killing (PSK) of plasmid-free cells, also referred to as a plasmid addiction system. Half-life of over 2 hours. Cell killing by CcdB is accompanied by filamentation, defects in chromosome and plasmid segregation, defects in cell division, formation of anucleate cells, decreased DNA synthesis and plasmid loss. Interferes with the activity of DN
   2549..2673    -  protein_bind   attR2: mutant version of attR; recombination site for the Gateway® LR reaction LR Clonase™
   2675..2715    +  CDS            V5 tag (fragment): epitope tag from simian virus 5
   2766..2877    +  polyA_signal   bGH poly(A) signal: bovine growth hormone polyadenylation signal
   2984..3005    +  promoter       SV40 promoter (fragment): SV40 enhancer and early promoter
   3026..3454    +  rep_origin     f1 ori (sequence partly withheld): f1 bacteriophage origin of replication; arrow indicates direction of (+) strand synthesis
   3468..3797    +  promoter       SV40 promoter: SV40 enhancer and early promoter
   3846..4871    +  CDS            HygR: aminoglycoside phosphotransferase from E. coli; aph(4)-Ia; confers resistance to hygromycin
   4881..5006    +  CDS            ble (fragment): BLE_KLEPN - Experimental evidence at protein level: Swiss-Prot protein existence level 1. Binding protein with a strong affinity to the bleomycin family of antibiotics. Binds to CL990; an antimitotic-antibiotic compound. From Klebsiella pneumoniae.
   5001..5122    +  polyA_signal   SV40 poly(A) signal: SV40 polyadenylation signal
   5195..5211    -  protein_bind   lac operator: The lac repressor binds to the lac operator to inhibit transcription in E. coli. This inhibition can be relieved by adding lactose or isopropyl-β-D-thiogalactopyranoside (IPTG). lac repressor encoded by lacI
   5219..5249    -  promoter       lac promoter: promoter for the E. coli lac operon
   5264..5285    -  protein_bind   CAP binding site: CAP binding activates transcription in the presence of cAMP. E. coli catabolite activator protein
   5298..5390    -  CDS            lacI (fragment): lac repressor; lacI; The lac repressor binds to the lac operator to inhibit transcription in E. coli. This inhibition can be relieved by adding lactose or isopropyl-β-D-thiogalactopyranoside (IPTG).
   5573..6161    -  rep_origin     ori: high-copy-number ColE1/pMB1/pBR322/pUC origin of replication
   6332..7192    -  CDS            AmpR: β-lactamase; bla; confers resistance to ampicillin, carbenicillin, and related antibiotics
   7193..7297    -  promoter       AmpR promoter: bla
