[The description below was written by a language model from this plasmid's Addgene catalogue record and pLannotate feature annotations shown in this document.]
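Description:
pcDNA3.1-ccdB-V5 is an empty Gateway destination vector built on the pcDNA3.1 backbone for transient expression of C-terminally V5-tagged proteins in mammalian cells. It carries no insert. According to the depositor's comment, it was derived from a related 3xFLAG-V5 destination vector by swapping the tags. The sequenced plasmid is about 7.3 kb and replicates in E. coli from a high-copy ColE1/pUC-type origin, with an f1 origin also present. Ampicillin resistance (bla) is carried on the backbone and chloramphenicol resistance within the Gateway cassette. Because the cassette encodes the CcdB gyrase toxin, the unrecombined vector must be maintained in a ccdB-tolerant strain.

The expression unit consists of the human CMV immediate-early enhancer and promoter, followed by a T7 promoter and then the attR1–CmR–ccdB–attR2 cassette. Directly downstream of attR2 are the V5 epitope coding sequence and the bovine growth hormone polyadenylation signal. In an LR recombination with an attL-flanked entry clone, the CmR/ccdB segment is exchanged for the gene of interest. Loss of ccdB allows growth in standard strains and so counterselects non-recombinant plasmid. To be read through into the V5 tag, the incoming open reading frame would need to lack a stop codon and be in frame across the recombination scar.

The feature table also shows an SV40 early promoter driving a hygromycin resistance gene with an SV40 poly(A) signal, which could in principle support selection in mammalian cells, although the record describes only transient use. Several short annotations (a truncated HIV-1 LTR, ble, lacI, ccdA and bom fragments) appear to be remnants or partial matches rather than functional elements.
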