Addgene plasmid #214985: pcDNA3.1-ccdB-V5
Purpose: (Empty Backbone) Gateway compatible empty vector (transient mammalian expression) with a C-terminal V5 tag
Depositing lab: Wade Harper. Depositing organization: Harvard Medical School.
Backbone
  Vector backbone: pcDNA3.1
  Vector type: Mammalian Expression
  Tag / fusion protein: V5 (C terminal on backbone)
Growth in bacteria
  Bacterial resistance: Chloramphenicol and Ampicillin, 25 & 100 μg/mL
  Growth temperature: 37°C
  Growth strain: ccdB Survival
  Copy number: High Copy
Gene/Insert
  Gene/Insert name: None
  Tag / fusion protein: V5 (C terminal on backbone)
Terms and licenses: Academic/Nonprofit Terms; Industry Terms: Not Available to Industry
Depositor comments: Swapped tags from pcDNA3.1-ccdB-3xFLAG-V5 (addgene #87063)
How to cite: pcDNA3.1-ccdB-V5 was a gift from Wade Harper (Addgene plasmid # 214985 ; http://n2t.net/addgene:214985 ; RRID:Addgene_214985)
